>Addgene plasmid #237970 | TRAV13-1 | addgene full sequence | sequence record 475841 | Addgene NGS Result
AGGCTAGGTGGAGGCTCAGTGATGATAAGTCTGCGATGGTGGATGCATGTGTCATGGTCATAGCTGTTTC
CTGTGTGAAATTGTTATCCGCTCAGAGGGCACAATCCTATTCCGCGCTATCCGACAATCTCCAAGACATT
AGGTGGAGTTCAGTTCGGCGTATGGCATATGTCGCTGGAAAGAACATGTGAGCAAAAGGCCAGCAAAAGG
CCAGGAACCGTAAAAAGGCCGCGTTGCTGGCGTTTTTCCATAGGCTCCGCCCCCCTGACGAGCATCACAA
AAATCGACGCTCAAGTCAGAGGTGGCGAAACCCGACAGGACTATAAAGATACCAGGCGTTTCCCCCTGGA
AGCTCCCTCGTGCGCTCTCCTGTTCCGACCCTGCCGCTTACCGGATACCTGTCCGCCTTTCTCCCTTCGG
GAAGCGTGGCGCTTTCTCATAGCTCACGCTGTAGGTATCTCAGTTCGGTGTAGGTCGTTCGCTCCAAGCT
GGGCTGTGTGCACGAACCCCCCGTTCAGCCCGACCGCTGCGCCTTATCCGGTAACTATCGTCTTGAGTCC
AACCCGGTAAGACACGACTTATCGCCACTGGCAGCAGCCACTGGTAACAGGATTAGCAGAGCGAGGTATG
TAGGCGGTGCTACAGAGTTCTTGAAGTGGTGGCCTAACTACGGCTACACTAGAAGAACAGTATTTGGTAT
CTGCGCTCTGCTGAAGCCAGTTACCTTCGGAAAAAGAGTTGGTAGCTCTTGATCCGGCAAACAAACCACC
GCTGGTAGCGGTGGTTTTTTTGTTTGCAAGCAGCAGATTACGCGCAGAAAAAAAGGATCTCAAGAAGAAG
ATCCTTTGATCTTTTCTACGGGGTCTGACGCTCAGTGGAACGAAAACTCACGTTAAGGGATTTTGGTCAT
GAGATTATCAAAAAGGATCTTCACCTAGATCCTTTTAAATTAAAAATGAAGTTTTAAATCAAGCCCAATC
TGAATAATGTTACAACCAATTAACCAATTCTGATTAGAAAAACTCATCGAGCATCAAATGAAACTGCAAT
TTATTCATATCAGGATTATCAATACCATATTTTTGAAAAAGCCGTTTCTGTAATGAAGGAGAAAACTCAC
CGAGGCAGTTCCATAGGATGGCAAGATCCTGGTATCGGTCTGCGATTCCGACTCGTCCAACATCAATACA
ACCTATTAATTTCCCCTCGTCAAAAATAAGGTTATCAAGTGAGAAATCACCATGAGTGACGACTGAATCC
GGTGAGAATGGCAAAAGTTTATGCATTTCTTTCCAGACTTGTTCAACAGGCCAGCCATTACGCTCGTCAT
CAAAATCACTCGCATCAACCAAACCGTTATTCATTCGTGATTGCGCCTGAGCAAGACGAAATACGCGATC
GCTGTTAAAAGGACAATTACAAACAGGAATCGAATGCAACCGGCGCAGGAACACTGCCAGCGCATCAACA
ATATTTTCACCTGAATCAGGATATTCTTCTAATACCTGGAATGCTGTTTTTCCGGGGATCGCAGTGGTGA
GTAACCATGCATCATCAGGAGTACGGATAAAATGCTTGATGGTCGGAAGAGGCATAAATTCCGTCAGCCA
GTTTAGTCTGACCATCTCATCTGTAACATCATTGGCAACGCTACCTTTGCCATGTTTCAGAAACAACTCT
GGCGCATCGGGCTTCCCATACAAGCGATAGATTGTCGCACCTGATTGCCCGACATTATCGCGAGCCCATT
TATACCCATATAAATCAGCATCCATGTTGGAATTTAATCGCGGCCTCGACGTTTCCCGTTGAATATGGCT
CATAACACCCCTTGTATTACTGTTTATGTAAGCAGACAGTTTTATTGTTCATGATGATATATTTTTATCT
TGTGCAATGTAACATCAGAGATTTTGAGACACGGGCCAGAGCTGCATCGCGCGTTTCGGTGATGACGGTG
AAAACCTCTGACACATGCAGCTCCCGGGACGGTCACAGCTTGTCTGTAAGCGGATGCCGGGAGCAGACAA
GCCCGTCAGGGCGCGTCAGCGGGTGTTGGCTGTTGTTTGTCGCATTATACGAGCGTCCAGGTTGGGATAC
CTGAAACAAAACCCATCGTACGGCCAAGGAAGTCTCCAATAACTGTGATCCACCACAAGCGCCAGGGTTT
TCCCAGTCACGACGTTGTAAAACGACGGCCAGTCATGCATAATCCGCACGCATCTGGAATAAGGAAGTGC
CATTCCGCCTGACCTCTCGAGTAATAGAGACCCGTCTCAGACTTAAAAAACGTGTTCCCACCCGAGGTCG
CTGTGTTTGAGCCATCAGAAGCAGAGATCTCCCACACCCAAAAGGCCACACTGGTGTGCCTGGCCACAGG
CTTCTACCCCGACCACGTGGAGCTGAGCTGGTGGGTGAATGGGAAGGAGGTGCACAGTGGGGTCAGCACA
GACCCGCAGCCCCTCAAGGAGCAGCCCGCCCTCAATGACTCCAGATACTGCCTGAGCAGCCGCCTGAGAG
TCTCGGCCACCTTCTGGCAGAACCCCCGCAACCACTTCCGCTGTCAAGTCCAGTTCTACGGGCTCTCGGA
GAATGACGAGTGGACCCAGGATAGGGCCAAACCTGTCACCCAGATCGTCAGCGCCGAGGCCTGGGGTAGA
GCAGACTGTGGCTTCACCTCCGAGTCTTACCAGCAAGGGGTCCTGTCTGCCACCATCCTCTATGAGATCT
TGCTAGGGAAGGCCACCTTGTATGCCGTGCTGGTCAGTGCCCTCGTGCTGATGGCCATGGTCAAGAGAAA
GGATTCCAGAGGCGGAAGTGGAGCAACCAATTTCTCCTTGCTGAAGCAGGCCGGTGACGTTGAGGAAAAC
CCAGGACCAATGACATCCATTCGAGCTGTATTTATATTCCTGTGGCTGCAGCTGGACTTGGTGAATGGAG
AGAATGTGGAGCAGCATCCTTCAACCCTGAGTGTCCAGGAGGGAGACAGCGCTGTTATCAAGTGTACTTA
TTCAGACAGTGCCTCAAACTACTTCCCTTGGTATAAGCAAGAACTTGGAAAAGGACCTCAGCTTATTATA
GACATTCGTTCAAATGTGGGCGAAAAGAAAGACCAACGAATTGCTGTTACATTGAACAAGACAGCCAAAC
ATTTCTCCCTGCACATCACAGAGACACAGCCTGAGGACTCAGCGGAGACGCGGTCTCAAAACCTCGAG
Features (pLannotate 1.2.2; 6 found; start..end, strand, type, name):
    245..833     -  rep_origin     ori: high-copy-number ColE1/pMB1/pBR322/pUC origin of replication
   1014..1823    -  CDS            KanR: aminoglycoside phosphotransferase; aph(3')-Ia; confers resistance to kanamycin in bacteria or G418 (Geneticin®) in eukaryotes
   1930..1971    +  CDS            rop (fragment): Rop protein, which maintains plasmids at low copy number; rop
   2160..2203    -  CDS            lacZα (fragment): LacZα fragment of β-galactosidase; lacZ fragment
   2280..2813    +  CDS            TRBC2: TRBC2_HUMAN - Also known as TCRBC2 From Homo sapiens (Human).
   2880..3194    +  CDS            TRAV13-1 (fragment): TVAM1_HUMAN - Protein inferred from homology: Swiss-Prot protein existence level 3. V region of the variable domain of T cell receptor (TR) alpha chain that participates in the antigen recognition (PubMed:24600447). Alpha-beta T cell receptors are antigen specific receptors which are essential to the immune response and are present on the cell surface of T lymphocytes. Recognize peptide-major histocompatibility (MH) (pMH) complexes that are displayed by antigen presenting cells (APC), a prerequisite for efficient T cell adaptive immunity against pathogens (PubMed:25493333). Binding of alpha-be
