[The description below was written by a language model from this plasmid's Addgene catalogue record and pLannotate feature annotations shown in this document.]
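Description:
TRAV13-1 is a small synthetic-biology parts plasmid built on the commercial pTwist Kan High Copy v2 backbone and intended for propagation in E. coli rather than for direct expression. It replicates from a high-copy ColE1/pUC-type origin and is selected with kanamycin through an aminoglycoside phosphotransferase (KanR) gene. The short rop and lacZα matches in the feature table are fragments only, most likely backbone remnants with no functional role. The sequenced record is about 3.2 kb, consistent with a backbone of roughly 2.3 kb plus a 963 bp insert.

The insert is a human TRBC-P2A-TRAV13-1 module. The annotation identifies the T cell receptor beta constant region as TRBC2, followed on the same strand by a short unannotated gap that matches the position where the record places the P2A peptide, and then the TRAV13-1 alpha-chain variable gene segment (annotated as a partial match to the reference protein). P2A is a self-cleaving 2A sequence that lets two polypeptides be produced from one open reading frame. In this arrangement, the module supplies the middle of a bicistronic TCR cassette: the end of a beta chain, the separating peptide, and the beginning of an alpha chain. No promoter, terminator or mammalian expression elements are annotated, so the fragment has to be combined with other pieces, presumably the beta variable region, the CDR3 segments and the alpha constant region, to give a complete receptor. The record does not state the cloning method. Its stated purpose is to generate TCRs via cloning, and the associated work concerns scalable TCR synthesis and screening for antigen reactivity mapping.
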