Addgene plasmid #237970: TRAV13-1
Purpose: Encodes TRAV13-1 allele, P2A, and TRBC to generate TCRs via cloning
Depositing lab: Michael Birnbaum. Depositing organization: Massachusetts Institute of Technology. Publication: Scalable TCR synthesis and screening enable antigen reactivity mapping in vitiligo. Gaglione SA, Mukkamala RS, Krishna C, Smith BE, Wadsworth MH 2nd, Jelinsky SA, Perez CR, Schmidt-Hong L, Katz EL, Gellatly KJ, Ali LR, Shen J, Holec PV, Zhao QH, Chan AO, Xu EJK, Kravarik KM, Guzova JA, Dobson CS, Singh H, Garber M, Dougan M, Dougan SK, Harris JE, Winkler A, Birnbaum ME. Immunity. 2026 Feb 10;59(2):477-493.e9. doi: 10.1016/j.immuni.2026.01.001. Epub 2026 Jan 28. PubMed 41610844.
Backbone
  Vector backbone: pTwist Kan High Copy v2
  Backbone manufacturer: Twist
  Backbone size w/o insert (bp): 2255
  Vector type: Synthetic Biology
Growth in bacteria
  Bacterial resistance: Kanamycin, 50 μg/mL
  Growth temperature: 37°C
  Growth strain: DH5alpha
  Copy number: High Copy
Gene/Insert
  Gene/Insert name: TRBC-P2A-TRAV13-1
  Species: H. sapiens (human)
  Insert size (bp): 963
  Mutation: None
  Entrez Gene: TRAV13-1 (a.k.a. TCRAV13S1, TCRAV8S1, TRAV131)
  Cloning method: Unknown
Terms and licenses: Academic/Nonprofit Terms; Industry Terms: Not Available to Industry
Depositor comments: Please visit https://doi.org/10.1101/2025.04.24.649726 for bioRxiv preprint.
How to cite: TRAV13-1 was a gift from Michael Birnbaum (Addgene plasmid # 237970 ; http://n2t.net/addgene:237970 ; RRID:Addgene_237970)
